Addgene plasmid #84230: Osa-pCAMBIA-1301-STTM1425
Purpose: Disturb the expression of miR1425 in rice
Depositing lab: Guiliang Tang. Depositing organization: Michigan Technological University. Publication: Effective small RNA destruction by the expression of a short tandem target mimic in Arabidopsis. Yan J, Gu Y, Jia X, Kang W, Pan S, Tang X, Chen X, Tang G. Plant Cell. 2012 Feb;24(2):415-27. doi: 10.1105/tpc.111.094144. Epub 2012 Feb 17. PubMed 22345490.
Backbone
  Vector backbone: pCAMBIA-1301
  Backbone manufacturer: CAMBIA Company
  Backbone size w/o insert (bp): 11827
  Vector type: Bacterial Expression, Yeast Expression, Plant Expression
  Selectable markers: Hygromycin
Growth in bacteria
  Bacterial resistance: Chloramphenicol and Kanamycin, 25 & 50 μg/mL
  Growth temperature: 37°C
  Growth strain: DH5alpha
  Copy number: Unknown
Gene/Insert
  Gene/Insert name: miR1425 (alt name: Osa-miR1425)
  Species: Rice
  GenBank ID: miRBase (MI0006965)
  Promoter: 2x35S
  Cloning method: Restriction Enzyme; 5′ cloning site PacI (unknown if destroyed); 3′ cloning site PacI (unknown if destroyed)
  Sequencing primers: 5′ 35S promoter; 3′ AGGTTTAGTCGTCTCGTGTCTG
Terms and licenses: Academic/Nonprofit Terms; Industry Terms: Not Available to Industry
Depositor comments: This plasmid used to disturb miR1425’s expression by STTM method invented by Dr. Guiliang Tang’s Lab in Michigan Technological University (Plant cell, 2012), Houghton, MI, USA. The method used to construct this plasmid refers to Tang et al., (Methods, 2012) with minor revision. The STTM sequence in this plasmid may contain discrepancies compared to the reference sequence(s). According to the depositing lab, these mutations should not affect plasmid function. For additional published information regarding this plasmid, please see https://www.cell.com/molecular-plant/pdf/S1674-2052(18)30275-2.pdf?_returnURL=https%3A%2F%2Flinkinghub.elsevier.com%2Fretrieve%2Fpii%2FS1674205218302752%3Fshowall%3Dtrue#
How to cite: Osa-pCAMBIA-1301-STTM1425 was a gift from Guiliang Tang (Addgene plasmid # 84230 ; http://n2t.net/addgene:84230 ; RRID:Addgene_84230)
