[The description below was written by a language model from this plasmid's Addgene catalogue record and pLannotate feature annotations shown in this document.]
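Description:
Osa-pCAMBIA-1301-STTM1425 is a plant binary (T-DNA) vector built on pCAMBIA-1301 for knocking down the activity of rice microRNA miR1425 by the short tandem target mimic (STTM) approach. The backbone outside the T-DNA borders carries a ColE1/pBR322-type origin with the bom mobilisation region for propagation in E. coli, the pVS1 oriV with RepA and StaA for stable maintenance in Agrobacterium, and a kanamycin resistance gene. A second bacterial marker, chloramphenicol acetyltransferase, lies next to the STTM cassette, flanked by ColE1 origin fragments and by T7 and SP6 promoters. This suggests it was carried in from an intermediate cloning vector together with the insert at the PacI site, and it explains the dual chloramphenicol/kanamycin selection listed.

Between the left and right border repeats there are three plant expression units. The STTM cassette is driven by a duplicated CaMV 35S promoter (listed as 2x35S; the annotation shows a 35S fragment followed across the sequence origin by a full 35S promoter) and ends with the CaMV poly(A) signal. The STTM itself is not annotated and presumably occupies the short gap between promoter and terminator. An STTM transcript carries two imperfect, non-cleavable miRNA binding sites joined by a spacer, which sequesters the target small RNA and triggers its degradation. The T-DNA also contains a hygromycin phosphotransferase gene under an enhanced 35S promoter for selecting transformed plant tissue. The third unit is the pCAMBIA-1301 reporter, an intron-containing GUS gene with a His tag driven by 35S and ended by the NOS terminator; the intron restricts expression to plant cells. The depositor notes that the STTM sequence may differ slightly from the reference without expected loss of function. The plasmid is intended for functional study of miR1425 in rice.
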