Features (pLannotate 1.2.2; 35 found; start..end, strand, type, name):
      1..346     +  promoter       CaMV 35S promoter: strong constitutive promoter from cauliflower mosaic virus
    298..344     +  promoter       minimal CaMV 35S promoter: minimal 35S promoter from cauliflower mosaic virus
    507..683     +  polyA_signal   CaMV poly(A) signal: cauliflower mosaic virus polyadenylation signal
   1245..1263    -  promoter       SP6 promoter: promoter for bacteriophage SP6 RNA polymerase
   1328..1987    -  CDS            CmR: chloramphenicol acetyltransferase; cat; confers resistance to chloramphenicol
   1988..2024    -  promoter       cat promoter (fragment): promoter of the E. coli cat gene encoding chloramphenicol acetyltransferase
   2024..2052    -  promoter       tet promoter: E. coli promoter for tetracycline efflux protein gene
   2114..2282    -  rep_origin     ori (fragment): high-copy-number ColE1/pMB1/pBR322/pUC origin of replication
   2290..2307    +  misc_feature   MCS (fragment): pUC18/19 multiple cloning site
   2310..2464    +  CDS            lacZα (fragment): LacZα fragment of β-galactosidase; lacZ fragment
   2704..3045    +  promoter       CaMV 35S promoter: strong constitutive promoter from cauliflower mosaic virus
   3066..5088    +  CDS            GUS (fragment): β-glucuronidase This version of the gusA gene has a 5' extension with a catalase intron to ensure expression in plants but not bacteria.
   5094..5112    +  CDS            9xHis (fragment): 9xHis affinity tag
   5147..5399    +  terminator     NOS terminator: nopaline synthase terminator and poly(A) signal
   5421..5445    +  misc_feature   RB T-DNA repeat: right border repeat from nopaline C58 T-DNA
   5785..6186    +  CDS            Y4CG_SINFN (fragment): Protein inferred from homology: Swiss-Prot protein existence level 3. From Sinorhizobium fredii (strain NBRC 101917 / NGR234).
   6746..7375    +  CDS            pVS1 StaA: stability protein from the Pseudomonas plasmid pVS1 (Heeb et al., 2000)
   7804..8877    +  CDS            pVS1 RepA: replication protein from the Pseudomonas plasmid pVS1 (Heeb et al., 2000)
   8943..9137    +  rep_origin     pVS1 oriV: origin of replication for the Pseudomonas plasmid pVS1 (Heeb et al., 2000)
   9340..9379    +  CDS            rop (fragment): Rop protein, which maintains plasmids at low copy number; rop
   9481..9621    +  misc_feature   bom: basis of mobility region from pBR322
   9807..10395   -  rep_origin     ori: high-copy-number ColE1/pMB1/pBR322/pUC origin of replication
  10482..11276   -  CDS            KanR: aminoglycoside phosphotransferase; aphA-3; confers resistance to kanamycin
  11701..11725   +  misc_feature   LB T-DNA repeat: left border repeat from nopaline C58 T-DNA
  11803..11977   -  polyA_signal   CaMV poly(A) signal: cauliflower mosaic virus polyadenylation signal
  12018..13043   -  CDS            HygR: hygromycin B phosphotransferase confers resistance to hygromycin
  13110..13786   -  promoter       CaMV 35S promoter (enhanced): cauliflower mosaic virus 35S promoter with a duplicated enhancer region
  13876..13964   +  CDS            lacI (fragment): lac repressor; lacI; The lac repressor binds to the lac operator to inhibit transcription in E. coli. This inhibition can be relieved by adding lactose or isopropyl-β-D-thiogalactopyranoside (IPTG).
  13977..13998   +  protein_bind   CAP binding site: CAP binding activates transcription in the presence of cAMP. E. coli catabolite activator protein
  14013..14043   +  promoter       lac promoter: promoter for the E. coli lac operon
  14047..14069   +  protein_bind   lac operator (fragment): The lac repressor binds to the lac operator to inhibit transcription in E. coli. This inhibition can be relieved by adding lactose or isopropyl-β-D-thiogalactopyranoside (IPTG). lac repressor encoded by lacI
  14100..14131   +  misc_feature   MCS (fragment): pUC18/19 multiple cloning site
  14145..14186   -  rep_origin     ori (fragment): high-copy-number ColE1/pMB1/pBR322/pUC origin of replication
  14291..14309   +  promoter       T7 promoter: promoter for bacteriophage T7 RNA polymerase
  14378..14666   +  promoter       CaMV 35S promoter (fragment): strong constitutive promoter from cauliflower mosaic virus
>Addgene plasmid #84230 | Osa-pCAMBIA-1301-STTM1425 | addgene full sequence | sequence record 174368 | Addgene NGS Result
TGAGACTTTTCAACAAAGGGTAATTTCGGGAAACCTCCTCGGATTCCATTGCCCAGCTATCTGTCACCTC
ATCGAAAGGACAGTAGAAAAGGAAGGTGGCTCCTACAAATGCCATCATTGCGATAAAGGAAAGGCTATCA
TTCAAGATGCCTCTGCCGACAGTGGTCCCAAAGATGGACCCCCACCCACGAGGAGCATCGTGGAAAAAGA
AGACGTTCCAACCACGTCTTCAAAGCAAGTGGATTGATGTGACATCTCCACTGACATAAGGGATGACGCA
CAACCCCACTATCCTTCGCAAGACCCTTCCTCTATATAAGGAAGTTCATTTCATTTGGAGAGGACAGCCC
AAGCTTAGCAGCAAGGACTATTGAATCCTAGTTGTTGTTGTTATGGTCTAATTTAAATATGGTCTAAAGA
AGAAGAATAGCAGCAAGGACTATTGAATCCTAGAATTCGGTACGCTGAAATCACCAGTCTCTCTCTACAA
ATCTATCTCTCTCTATTTTCTCCATAAATAATGTGTGAGTAGTTTCCCGATAAGGGAAATTAGGGTTCTT
ATAGGGTTTCGCTCATGCGTTGAGCATATAAGAAACCCTTAGTATGTATTTGTATTTGTAAAATACTTCT
ATCAATAAAATTTCTAATTCCTAAAACCAAAATCCAGTACTAAAATCCAGATCTCCTAAAGTCCCTATAG
ATCTTTGTCGTGAATATAAACCAGACACGAGACGACTAGACCTGGAGCCCAGACGCCGTTCGAAGCTAGA
AGTACCGCTTAGGCAGGAGGCCGTTAGGGAAAAGATGCTAAGGCAGGGTTGGTTACGTTGACTCCCCCGT
AGGTTTGGTTTAAATATGATGAAGTGGACGGAAGGAAGGAGGAAGACAAGGAAGGATAAGGTTGCAGGCC
CTGTGCAAGGTAAGAAGATGGAAATTTGATAGAGGTACGCTACTATACTTATGCTATACGCTAAGGGAAT
GATTGTATTTATACCCTATACCCCCTAATAACCCCTTATCAATTTAAGAAATAATCCGCATAAGCCCCCG
CTTAAAAATTGGTATCAGAGCCATGAATAGGTCTATGACCAAAACTCAAGAGGATAAAACCTCACCAAAA
TACGAAAGAGTCCTTAACTCTAAAGATAAAAGATCTTTCAAGATCAAAACTAGTTCCCTCACACCGGTGA
CGGGGATCGCATGCGACCTCTAGACCATCACATTGGAGCTTCAGCTGCTCGAGTTCTATAGTGTCACCTA
AATCGTATGTGTATGATACATAAGGTTATGTATTAATTGTAGCCGCGTTCTTACGTCGACGTACCAATTA
CGCCCCGCCCTGTCACTCATCGCAGTACTGTTGTAATTCATTAAGCATTCTGCCGACATGGAAGCCATCA
CAAACGGCATGATGAACCTGAATCGCCAGCGGCATCAGCACCTTGTCGCCTTGCGTATAATATTTGCCCA
TGGTGAAAACGGGGGCGAAGAAGTTGTCCATATTGGCCACGTTTAAATCAAAACTGGTGAAACTCACCCA
GGGATTGGCTGAGACGAAAAACATATTCTCAATAAACCCTTTAGGGAAATAGGCCAGGTTTTCACCGTAA
CACGCCACATCTTGCGAATATATGTGTAGAAACTGCCGGAAATCGTCGTGGTATTCACTCCAGAGCGATG
AAAACGTTTCAGTTTGCTCATGGAAAACGGTGTAACAAGGGTGAACACTATCCCATATTACCAGCCCACC
GTCTTTCATTGCCATACGGAACTCCGGATGAGCATTCATCAGGCGGGCAAGAATGTGAATAAAGGCCGGA
TAAAACTTGTGCTTATTTTTCTTTACGGTCTTTAAAAAGGCCGTAATATCCAGCTGAACGGTCTGGTTAT
AGGTACATTGAGCAACTGACTGAAATGCCTCAAAATGTTCTTTACGATGCCATTGGGATATATCAACGGT
GGTATATCCAGTGATTTCTTTCTCCATTTTAGCTTCCTTAGCTCCTGAAAATCTCGATAACTCATTAAAG
CTTATCGATGATAAGCTGTCAAACATGAGAATTTAGCCCGCCTAATGAGCGGGCTTTTTGTTGTGATCCG
CGTTGCTGGCGTTTTTCCAAAGGCTCCGCCCCCCTGACGAGCATCACAAAAATCGACGCTCAAGTCAGGG
GTGGCGAAACCCGACAGGACTATAAAGATACCAGGCGTTTCCCCCCTGGAAGCTCCCTCGTGCGCTCTCC
TGTTCCGACCCTGCCGCTTACCGGATACCTGTCCGCCTTTCTTAATTAACTGCAGGCATGCAAGCTTGGC
ACTGGCCGTCGTTTTACAACGTCGTGACTGGGAAAACCCTGGCGTTACCCAACTTAATCGCCTTGCAGCA
CATCCCCCTTTCGCCAGCTGGCGTAATAGCGAAGAGGCCCGCACCGATCGCCCTTCCCAACAGTTGCGCA
GCCTGAATGGCGAATGCTAGAGCAGCTTGAGCTTGGATCAGATTGTCGTTTCCCGCCTTCAGTTTAGCTT
CATGGAGTCAAAGATTCAAATAGAGGACCTAACAGAACTCGCCGTAAAGACTGGCGAACAGTTCATACAG
AGTCTCTTACGACTCAATGACAAGAAGAAAATCTTCGTCAACATGGTGGAGCACGACACACTTGTCTACT
CCAAAAATATCAAAGATACAGTCTCAGAAGACCAAAGGGCAATTGAGACTTTTCAACAAAGGGTAATATC
CGGAAACCTCCTCGGATTCCATTGCCCAGCTATCTGTCACTTTATTGTGAAGATAGTGGAAAAGGAAGGT
GGCTCCTACAAATGCCATCATTGCGATAAAGGAAAGGCCATCGTTGAAGATGCCTCTGCCGACAGTGGTC
CCAAAGATGGACCCCCACCCACGAGGAGCATCGTGGAAAAAGAAGACGTTCCAACCACGTCTTCAAAGCA
AGTGGATTGATGTGATATCTCCACTGACGTAAGGGATGACGCACAATCCCACTATCCTTCGCAAGACCCT
TCCTCTATATAAGGAAGTTCATTTCATTTGGAGAGAACACGGGGGACTCTTGACCATGGTAGATCTGAGG
GTAAATTTCTAGTTTTTCTCCTTCATTTTCTTGGTTAGGACCCTTTTCTCTTTTTATTTTTTTGAGCTTT
GATCTTTCTTTAAACTGATCTATTTTTTAATTGATTGGTTATGGTGTAAATATTACATAGCTTTAACTGA
TAATCTGATTACTTTATTTCGTGTGTCTATGATGATGATGATAGTTACAGAACCGACGACTCGTCCGTCC
TGTAGAAACCCCAACCCGTGAAATCAAAAAACTCGACGGCCTGTGGGCATTCAGTCTGGATCGCGAAAAC
TGTGGAATTGATCAGCGTTGGTGGGAAAGCGCGTTACAAGAAAGCCGGGCAATTGCTGTGCCAGGCAGTT
TTAACGATCAGTTCGCCGATGCAGATATTCGTAATTATGCGGGCAACGTCTGGTATCAGCGCGAAGTCTT
TATACCGAAAGGTTGGGCAGGCCAGCGTATCGTGCTGCGTTTCGATGCGGTCACTCATTACGGCAAAGTG
TGGGTCAATAATCAGGAAGTGATGGAGCATCAGGGCGGCTATACGCCATTTGAAGCCGATGTCACGCCGT
ATGTTATTGCCGGGAAAAGTGTACGTATCACCGTTTGTGTGAACAACGAACTGAACTGGCAGACTATCCC
GCCGGGAATGGTGATTACCGACGAAAACGGCAAGAAAAAGCAGTCTTACTTCCATGATTTCTTTAACTAT
GCCGGAATCCATCGCAGCGTAATGCTCTACACCACGCCGAACACCTGGGTGGACGATATCACCGTGGTGA
CGCATGTCGCGCAAGACTGTAACCACGCGTCTGTTGACTGGCAGGTGGTGGCCAATGGTGATGTCAGCGT
TGAACTGCGTGATGCGGATCAACAGGTGGTTGCAACTGGACAAGGCACTAGCGGGACTTTGCAAGTGGTG
AATCCGCACCTCTGGCAACCGGGTGAAGGTTATCTCTATGAACTGTGCGTCACAGCCAAAAGCCAGACAG
AGTGTGATATCTACCCGCTTCGCGTCGGCATCCGGTCAGTGGCAGTGAAGGGCGAACAGTTCCTGATTAA
CCACAAACCGTTCTACTTTACTGGCTTTGGTCGTCATGAAGATGCGGACTTGCGTGGCAAAGGATTCGAT
AACGTGCTGATGGTGCACGACCACGCATTAATGGACTGGATTGGGGCCAACTCCTACCGTACCTCGCATT
ACCCTTACGCTGAAGAGATGCTCGACTGGGCAGATGAACATGGCATCGTGGTGATTGATGAAACTGCTGC
TGTCGGCTTTAACCTCTCTTTAGGCATTGGTTTCGAAGCGGGCAACAAGCCGAAAGAACTGTACAGCGAA
GAGGCAGTCAACGGGGAAACTCAGCAAGCGCACTTACAGGCGATTAAAGAGCTGATAGCGCGTGACAAAA
ACCACCCAAGCGTGGTGATGTGGAGTATTGCCAACGAACCGGATACCCGTCCGCAAGGTGCACGGGAATA
TTTCGCGCCACTGGCGGAAGCAACGCGTAAACTCGACCCGACGCGTCCGATCACCTGCGTCAATGTAATG
TTCTGCGACGCTCACACCGATACCATCAGCGATCTCTTTGATGTGCTGTGCCTGAACCGTTATTACGGAT
GGTATGTCCAAAGCGGCGATTTGGAAACGGCAGAGAAGGTACTGGAAAAAGAACTTCTGGCCTGGCAGGA
GAAACTGCATCAGCCGATTATCATCACCGAATACGGCGTGGATACGTTAGCCGGGCTGCACTCAATGTAC
ACCGACATGTGGAGTGAAGAGTATCAGTGTGCATGGCTGGATATGTATCACCGCGTCTTTGATCGCGTCA
GCGCCGTCGTCGGTGAACAGGTATGGAATTTCGCCGATTTTGCGACCTCGCAAGGCATATTGCGCGTTGG
CGGTAACAAGAAAGGGATCTTCACTCGCGACCGCAAACCGAAGTCGGCGGCTTTTCTGCTGCAAAAACGC
TGGACTGGCATGAACTTCGGTGAAAAACCGCAGCAGGGAGGCAAACAAGCTAGCCACCACCACCACCACC
ACGTGTGAATTACAGGTGACCAGCTCGAATTTCCCCGATCGTTCAAACATTTGGCAATAAAGTTTCTTAA
GATTGAATCCTGTTGCCGGTCTTGCGATGATTATCATATAATTTCTGTTGAATTACGTTAAGCATGTAAT
AATTAACATGTAATGCATGACGTTATTTATGAGATGGGTTTTTATGATTAGAGTCCCGCAATTATACATT
TAATACGCGATAGAAAACAAAATATAGCGCGCAAACTAGGATAAATTATCGCGCGCGGTGTCATCTATGT
TACTAGATCGGGAATTAAACTATCAGTGTTTGACAGGATATATTGGCGGGTAAACCTAAGAGAAAAGAGC
GTTTATTAGAATAATCGGATATTTAAAAGGGCGTGAAAAGGTTTATCCGTTCGTCCATTTGTATGTGCAT
GCCAACCACAGGGTTCCCCTCGGGATCAAAGTACTTTGATCCAACCCCTCCGCTGCTATAGTGCAGTCGG
CTTCTGACGTTCAGTGCAGCCGTCTTCTGAAAACGACATGTCGCACAAGTCCTAAGTTACGCGACAGGCT
GCCGCCCTGCCCTTTTCCTGGCGTTTTCTTGTCGCGTGTTTTAGTCGCATAAAGTAGAATACTTGCGACT
AGAACCGGAGACATTACGCCATGAACAAGAGCGCCGCCGCTGGCCTGCTGGGCTATGCCCGCGTCAGCAC
CGACGACCAGGACTTGACCAACCAACGGGCCGAACTGCACGCGGCCGGCTGCACCAAGCTGTTTTCCGAG
AAGATCACCGGCACCAGGCGCGACCGCCCGGAGCTGGCCAGGATGCTTGACCACCTACGCCCTGGCGACG
TTGTGACAGTGACCAGGCTAGACCGCCTGGCCCGCAGCACCCGCGACCTACTGGACATTGCCGAGCGCAT
CCAGGAGGCCGGCGCGGGCCTGCGTAGCCTGGCAGAGCCGTGGGCCGACACCACCACGCCGGCCGGCCGC
ATGGTGTTGACCGTGTTCGCCGGCATTGCCGAGTTCGAGCGTTCCCTAATCATCGACCGCACCCGGAGCG
GGCGCGAGGCCGCCAAGGCCCGAGGCGTGAAGTTTGGCCCCCGCCCTACCCTCACCCCGGCACAGATCGC
GCACGCCCGCGAGCTGATCGACCAGGAAGGCCGCACCGTGAAAGAGGCGGCTGCACTGCTTGGCGTGCAT
CGCTCGACCCTGTACCGCGCACTTGAGCGCAGCGAGGAAGTGACGCCCACCGAGGCCAGGCGGCGCGGTG
CCTTCCGTGAGGACGCATTGACCGAGGCCGACGCCCTGGCGGCCGCCGAGAATGAACGCCAAGAGGAACA
AGCATGAAACCGCACCAGGACGGCCAGGACGAACCGTTTTTCATTACCGAAGAGATCGAGGCGGAGATGA
TCGCGGCCGGGTACGTGTTCGAGCCGCCCGCGCACGTCTCAACCGTGCGGCTGCATGAAATCCTGGCCGG
TTTGTCTGATGCCAAGCTGGCGGCCTGGCCGGCCAGCTTGGCCGCTGAAGAAACCGAGCGCCGCCGTCTA
AAAAGGTGATGTGTATTTGAGTAAAACAGCTTGCGTCATGCGGTCGCTGCGTATATGATGCGATGAGTAA
ATAAACAAATACGCAAGGGGAACGCATGAAGGTTATCGCTGTACTTAACCAGAAAGGCGGGTCAGGCAAG
ACGACCATCGCAACCCATCTAGCCCGCGCCCTGCAACTCGCCGGGGCCGATGTTCTGTTAGTCGATTCCG
ATCCCCAGGGCAGTGCCCGCGATTGGGCGGCCGTGCGGGAAGATCAACCGCTAACCGTTGTCGGCATCGA
CCGCCCGACGATTGACCGCGACGTGAAGGCCATCGGCCGGCGCGACTTCGTAGTGATCGACGGAGCGCCC
CAGGCGGCGGACTTGGCTGTGTCCGCGATCAAGGCAGCCGACTTCGTGCTGATTCCGGTGCAGCCAAGCC
CTTACGACATATGGGCCACCGCCGACCTGGTGGAGCTGGTTAAGCAGCGCATTGAGGTCACGGATGGAAG
GCTACAAGCGGCCTTTGTCGTGTCGCGGGCGATCAAAGGCACGCGCATCGGCGGTGAGGTTGCCGAGGCG
CTGGCCGGGTACGAGCTGCCCATTCTTGAGTCCCGTATCACGCAGCGCGTGAGCTACCCAGGCACTGCCG
CCGCCGGCACAACCGTTCTTGAATCAGAACCCGAGGGCGACGCTGCCCGCGAGGTCCAGGCGCTGGCCGC
TGAAATTAAATCAAAACTCATTTGAGTTAATGAGGTAAAGAGAAAATGAGCAAAAGCACAAACACGCTAA
GTGCCGGCCGTCCGAGCGCACGCAGCAGCAAGGCTGCAACGTTGGCCAGCCTGGCAGACACGCCAGCCAT
GAAGCGGGTCAACTTTCAGTTGCCGGCGGAGGATCACACCAAGCTGAAGATGTACGCGGTACGCCAAGGC
AAGACCATTACCGAGCTGCTATCTGAATACATCGCGCAGCTACCAGAGTAAATGAGCAAATGAATAAATG
AGTAGATGAATTTTAGCGGCTAAAGGAGGCGGCATGGAAAATCAAGAACAACCAGGCACCGACGCCGTGG
AATGCCCCATGTGTGGAGGAACGGGCGGTTGGCCAGGCGTAAGCGGCTGGGTTGCCTGCCGGCCCTGCAA
TGGCACTGGAACCCCCAAGCCCGAGGAATCGGCGTGAGCGGTCGCAAACCATCCGGCCCGGTACAAATCG
GCGCGGCGCTGGGTGATGACCTGGTGGAGAAGTTGAAGGCCGCGCAGGCCGCCCAGCGGCAACGCATCGA
GGCAGAAGCACGCCCCGGTGAATCGTGGCAAGCGGCCGCTGATCGAATCCGCAAAGAATCCCGGCAACCG
CCGGCAGCCGGTGCGCCGTCGATTAGGAAGCCGCCCAAGGGCGACGAGCAACCAGATTTTTTCGTTCCGA
TGCTCTATGACGTGGGCACCCGCGATAGTCGCAGCATCATGGACGTGGCCGTTTTCCGTCTGTCGAAGCG
TGACCGACGAGCTGGCGAGGTGATCCGCTACGAGCTTCCAGACGGGCACGTAGAGGTTTCCGCAGGGCCG
GCCGGCATGGCCAGTGTGTGGGATTACGACCTGGTACTGATGGCGGTTTCCCATCTAACCGAATCCATGA
ACCGATACCGGGAAGGGAAGGGAGACAAGCCCGGCCGCGTGTTCCGTCCACACGTTGCGGACGTACTCAA
GTTCTGCCGGCGAGCCGATGGCGGAAAGCAGAAAGACGACCTGGTAGAAACCTGCATTCGGTTAAACACC
ACGCACGTTGCCATGCAGCGTACGAAGAAGGCCAAGAACGGCCGCCTGGTGACGGTATCCGAGGGTGAAG
CCTTGATTAGCCGCTACAAGATCGTAAAGAGCGAAACCGGGCGGCCGGAGTACATCGAGATCGAGCTAGC
TGATTGGATGTACCGCGAGATCACAGAAGGCAAGAACCCGGACGTGCTGACGGTTCACCCCGATTACTTT
TTGATCGATCCCGGCATCGGCCGTTTTCTCTACCGCCTGGCACGCCGCGCCGCAGGCAAGGCAGAAGCCA
GATGGTTGTTCAAGACGATCTACGAACGCAGTGGCAGCGCCGGAGAGTTCAAGAAGTTCTGTTTCACCGT
GCGCAAGCTGATCGGGTCAAATGACCTGCCGGAGTACGATTTGAAGGAGGAGGCGGGGCAGGCTGGCCCG
ATCCTAGTCATGCGCTACCGCAACCTGATCGAGGGCGAAGCATCCGCCGGTTCCTAATGTACGGAGCAGA
TGCTAGGGCAAATTGCCCTAGCAGGGGAAAAAGGTCGAAAAGGTCTCTTTCCTGTGGATAGCACGTACAT
TGGGAACCCAAAGCCGTACATTGGGAACCGGAACCCGTACATTGGGAACCCAAAGCCGTACATTGGGAAC
CGGTCACACATGTAAGTGACTGATATAAAAGAGAAAAAAGGCGATTTTTCCGCCTAAAACTCTTTAAAAC
TTATTAAAACTCTTAAAACCCGCCTGGCCTGTGCATAACTGTCTGGCCAGCGCACAGCCGAAGAGCTGCA
AAAAGCGCCTACCCTTCGGTCGCTGCGCTCCCTACGCCCCGCCGCTTCGCGTCGGCCTATCGCGGCCGCT
GGCCGCTCAAAAATGGCTGGCCTACGGCCAGGCAATCTACCAGGGCGCGGACAAGCCGCGCCGTCGCCAC
TCGACCGCCGGCGCCCACATCAAGGCACCCTGCCTCGCGCGTTTCGGTGATGACGGTGAAAACCTCTGAC
ACATGCAGCTCCCGGAGACGGTCACAGCTTGTCTGTAAGCGGATGCCGGGAGCAGACAAGCCCGTCAGGG
CGCGTCAGCGGGTGTTGGCGGGTGTCGGGGCGCAGCCATGACCCAGTCACGTAGCGATAGCGGAGTGTAT
ACTGGCTTAACTATGCGGCATCAGAGCAGATTGTACTGAGAGTGCACCATATGCGGTGTGAAATACCGCA
CAGATGCGTAAGGAGAAAATACCGCATCAGGCGCTCTTCCGCTTCCTCGCTCACTGACTCGCTGCGCTCG
GTCGTTCGGCTGCGGCGAGCGGTATCAGCTCACTCAAAGGCGGTAATACGGTTATCCACAGAATCAGGGG
ATAACGCAGGAAAGAACATGTGAGCAAAAGGCCAGCAAAAGGCCAGGAACCGTAAAAAGGCCGCGTTGCT
GGCGTTTTTCCATAGGCTCCGCCCCCCTGACGAGCATCACAAAAATCGACGCTCAAGTCAGAGGTGGCGA
AACCCGACAGGACTATAAAGATACCAGGCGTTTCCCCCTGGAAGCTCCCTCGTGCGCTCTCCTGTTCCGA
CCCTGCCGCTTACCGGATACCTGTCCGCCTTTCTCCCTTCGGGAAGCGTGGCGCTTTCTCATAGCTCACG
CTGTAGGTATCTCAGTTCGGTGTAGGTCGTTCGCTCCAAGCTGGGCTGTGTGCACGAACCCCCCGTTCAG
CCCGACCGCTGCGCCTTATCCGGTAACTATCGTCTTGAGTCCAACCCGGTAAGACACGACTTATCGCCAC
TGGCAGCAGCCACTGGTAACAGGATTAGCAGAGCGAGGTATGTAGGCGGTGCTACAGAGTTCTTGAAGTG
GTGGCCTAACTACGGCTACACTAGAAGGACAGTATTTGGTATCTGCGCTCTGCTGAAGCCAGTTACCTTC
GGAAAAAGAGTTGGTAGCTCTTGATCCGGCAAACAAACCACCGCTGGTAGCGGTGGTTTTTTTGTTTGCA
AGCAGCAGATTACGCGCAGAAAAAAAGGATCTCAAGAAGATCCTTTGATCTTTTCTACGGGGTCTGACGC
TCAGTGGAACGAAAACTCACGTTAAGGGATTTTGGTCATGCATTCTAGGTACTAAAACAATTCATCCAGT
AAAATATAATATTTTATTTTCTCCCAATCAGGCTTGATCCCCAGTAAGTCAAAAAATAGCTCGACATACT
GTTCTTCCCCGATATCCTCCCTGATCGACCGGACGCAGAAGGCAATGTCATACCACTTGTCCGCCCTGCC
GCTTCTCCCAAGATCAATAAAGCCACTTACTTTGCCATCTTTCACAAAGATGTTGCTGTCTCCCAGGTCG
CCGTGGGAAAAGACAAGTTCCTCTTCGGGCTTTTCCGTCTTTAAAAAATCATACAGCTCGCGCGGATCTT
TAAATGGAGTGTCTTCTTCCCAGTTTTCGCAATCCACATCGGCCAGATCGTTATTCAGTAAGTAATCCAA
TTCGGCTAAGCGGCTGTCTAAGCTATTCGTATAGGGACAATCCGATATGTCGATGGAGTGAAAGAGCCTG
ATGCACTCCGCATACAGCTCGATAATCTTTTCAGGGCTTTGTTCATCTTCATACTCTTCCGAGCAAAGGA
CGCCATCGGCCTCACTCATGAGCAGATTGCTCCAGCCATCATGCCGTTCAAAGTGCAGGACCTTTGGAAC
AGGCAGCTTTCCTTCCAGCCATAGCATCATGTCCTTTTCCCGTTCCACATCATAGGTGGTCCCTTTATAC
CGGCTGTCCGTCATTTTTAAATATAGGTTTTCATTTTCTCCCACCAGCTTATATACCTTAGCAGGAGACA
TTCCTTCCGTATCTTTTACGCAGCGGTATTTTTCGATCAGTTTTTTCAATTCCGGTGATATTCTCATTTT
AGCCATTTATTATTTCCTTCCTCTTTTCTACAGTATTTAAAGATACCCCAAGAAGCTAATTATAACAAGA
CGAACTCCAATTCACTGTTCCTTGCATTCTAAAACCTTAAATACCAGAAAACAGCTTTTTCAAAGTTGTT
TTCAAAGTTGGCGTATAACATAGTATCGACGGAGCCGATTTTGAAACCGCGGTGATCACAGGCAGCAACG
CTCTGTCATCGTTACAATCAACATGCTACCCTCCGCGAGATCATCCGTGTTTCAAACCCGGCAGCTTAGT
TGCCGTTCTTCCGAATAGCATCGGTAACATGAGCAAAGTCTGCCGCCTTACAACGGCTCTCCCGCTGACG
CCGTCCCGGACTGATGGGCTGCCTGTATCGAGTGGTGATTTTGTGCCGAGCTGCCGGTCGGGGAGCTGTT
GGCTGGCTGGTGGCAGGATATATTGTGGTGTAAACAAATTGACGCTTAGACAACTTAATAACACATTGCG
GACGTTTTTAATGTACTGAATTAACGCCGAATTAATTCGGGGGATCTGGATTTTAGTACTGGATTTTGGT
TTTAGGAATTAGAAATTTTATTGATAGAAGTATTTTACAAATACAAATACATACTAAGGGTTTCTTATAT
GCTCAACACATGAGCGAAACCCTATAGGAACCCTAATTCCCTTATCTGGGAACTACTCACACATTATTAT
GGAGAAACTCGAGCTTGTCGATCGACAGATCCCGGTCGGCATCTACTCTATTTCTTTGCCCTCGGACGAG
TGCTGGGGCGTCGGTTTCCACTATCGGCGAGTACTTCTACACAGCCATCGGTCCAGACGGCCGCGCTTCT
GCGGGCGATTTGTGTACGCCCGACAGTCCCGGCTCCGGATCGGACGATTGCGTCGCATCGACCCTGCGCC
CAAGCTGCATCATCGAAATTGCCGTCAACCAAGCTCTGATAGAGTTGGTCAAGACCAATGCGGAGCATAT
ACGCCCGGAGTCGTGGCGATCCTGCAAGCTCCGGATGCCTCCGCTCGAAGTAGCGCGTCTGCTGCTCCAT
ACAAGCCAACCACGGCCTCCAGAAGAAGATGTTGGCGACCTCGTATTGGGAATCCCCGAACATCGCCTCG
CTCCAGTCAATGACCGCTGTTATGCGGCCATTGTCCGTCAGGACATTGTTGGAGCCGAAATCCGCGTGCA
CGAGGTGCCGGACTTCGGGGCAGTCCTCGGCCCAAAGCATCAGCTCATCGAGAGCCTGCGCGACGGACGC
ACTGACGGTGTCGTCCATCACAGTTTGCCAGTGATACACATGGGGATCAGCAATCGCGCATATGAAATCA
CGCCATGTAGTGTATTGACCGATTCCTTGCGGTCCGAATGGGCCGAACCCGCTCGTCTGGCTAAGATCGG
CCGCAGCGATCGCATCCATAGCCTCCGCGACCGGTTGTAGAACAGCGGGCAGTTCGGTTTCAGGCAGGTC
TTGCAACGTGACACCCTGTGAACGGCGGGAGATGCAATAGGTCAGGCTCTCGCTAAACTCCCCAATGTCA
AGCACTTCCGGAATCGGGAGCGCGGCCGATGCAAAGTGCCGATAAACATAACGATCTTTGTAGAAACCAT
CGGCGCAGCTATTTACCCGCAGGACATATCCACGCCCTCCTACATCGAAGCTGAAAGCACGAGATTCTTC
GCCCTCCGAGAGCTGCATCAGGTCGGAGACGCTGTCGAACTTTTCGATCAGAAACTTCTCGACAGACGTC
GCGGTGAGTTCAGGCTTTTTCATATCTCATTGCCCCCCGGATCTGCGAAAGCTCGAGAGAGATAGATTTG
TAGAGAGAGACTGGTGATTTCAGCGTGTCCTCTCCAAATGAAATGAACTTCCTTATATAGAGGAAGGGTC
TTGCGAAGGATAGTGGGATTGTGCGTCATCCCTTACGTCAGTGGAGATATCACATCAATCCACTTGCTTT
GAAGACGTGGTTGGAACGTCTTCTTTTTCCACGATGCTCCTCGTGGGTGGGGGTCCATCTTTGGGACCAC
TGTCGGCAGAGGCATCTTGAACGATAGCCTTTCCTTTATCGCAATGATGGCATTTGTAGGTGCCACCTTC
CTTTTCTACTGTCCTTTTGATGAAGTGACAGATAGCTGGGCAATGGAATCCGAGGAGGTTTCCCGATATT
ACCCTTTGTTGAAAAGTCTCAATAGCCCTTTGGTCTTCTGAGACTGTATCTTTGATATTCTTGGAGTAGA
CGAGAGTGTCGTGCTCCACCATGTTCACATCAATCCACTTGCTTTGAAGACGTGGTTGGAACGTCTTCTT
TTTCCACGATGCTCCTCGTGGGTGGGGGTCCATCTTTGGGACCACTGTCGGCAGAGGCATCTTGAACGAT
AGCCTTTCCTTTATCGCAATGATGGCATTTGTAGGTGCCACCTTCCTTTTCTACTGTCCTTTYGATGAAG
TGACAGATAGCTGGGCAATGGAATCCGAGGAGGTTTCCCGATATTACCCTTTGTTGAAAAGTCTCAATAG
CCCTTTGGTCTTCTGAGACTGTATCTTTGATATTCTTGGAGTAGACGAGAGTGTCGTGCTCCACCATGTT
GGCAAGCTGCTCTAGCCAATACGCAAACCGCCTCTCCCCGCGCGTTGGCCGATTCATTAATGCAGCTGGC
ACGACAGGTTTCCCGACTGGAAAGCGGGCAGTGAGCGCAACGCAATTAATGTGAGTTAGCTCACTCATTA
GGCACCCCAGGCTTTACACTTTATGCTTCCGGCTCGTATGTTGTGTGGAATTGTGAGCGGATAACAATTT
CACACAGGAAACAGCTATGACATGATTACGAATTCGAGCTCGGTACCCGGGGATCCTCTAGCTAGATTAA
TTAAGTTTGCAAGCAGCAGATTACGCGCAGAAAAAAAGGATCTCAAGGAGATCCTTTGGATCACAAAAAA
AAAGCCCGCTCATTAGGCGGGTTAAATTCCCGAGTACTGCAGCCGATTCATTAATGCAGGTTAACCCGGC
TTATCGAAATTAATACGACTCACTATAGGGAGACCGGCAGATCTGATCCCTACTCCAAAAATGTCAAAGA
TACAGTCTCAGAAGACCAAAGGGCTATTGAGACTTTTCAACAAAGGGTAATTTCGGGAAACCTCCTCGGA
TTCCATTGCCCAGCTATCTGTCACTTCATCGAAAGGACAGTGGAAAAGGAAGGTGGCTCCTACAAATGCC
ATCATTGCGATAAAGGAAAGGCTATAATTCAAGATGCCTCTGCCGACAGTGGTCCCAAAGATGGACCCCC
ACCCACGAGGAGCATCGTGGGAAAAGAAGACGTTCCAACCACGTCTTCAAAGCAAGTGGATTGATGTGAC
ATCTCCACTGACGTAAGGGATGACGCACAATCCCACCCCTACTCCAAAAATGTCAAAGATACTGTCTCAG
AAGACCAAAGGGCTAT
