>Addgene plasmid #84230 | Osa-pCAMBIA-1301-STTM1425 | depositor partial sequence | sequence record 160778 | Backbone sequence
GATCTGAGGGTAAATTTCTAGTTTTTCTCCTTCATTTTCTTGGTTAGGACCCTTTTCTCTTTTTATTTTT
TTGAGCTTTGATCTTTCTTTAAACTGATCTATTTTTTAATTGATTGGTTATGGTGTAAATATTACATAGC
TTTAACTGATAATCTGATTACTTTATTTCGTGTGTCTATGATGATGATGATAGTTACAGAACCGACGACT
CGTCCGTCCTGTAGAAACCCCAACCCGTGAAATCAAAAAACTCGACGGCCTGTGGGCATTCAGTCTGGAT
CGCGAAAACTGTGGAATTGATCAGCGTTGGTGGGAAAGCGCGTTACAAGAAAGCCGGGCAATTGCTGTGC
CAGGCAGTTTTAACGATCAGTTCGCCGATGCAGATATTCGTAATTATGCGGGCAACGTCTGGTATCAGCG
CGAAGTCTTTATACCGAAAGGTTGGGCAGGCCAGCGTATCGTGCTGCGTTTCGATGCGGTCACTCATTAC
GGCAAAGTGTGGGTCAATAATCAGGAAGTGATGGAGCATCAGGGCGGCTATACGCCATTTGAAGCCGATG
TCACGCCGTATGTTATTGCCGGGAAAAGTGTACGTATCACCGTTTGTGTGAACAACGAACTGAACTGGCA
GACTATCCCGCCGGGAATGGTGATTACCGACGAAAACGGCAAGAAAAAGCAGTCTTACTTCCATGATTTC
TTTAACTATGCCGGAATCCATCGCAGCGTAATGCTCTACACCACGCCGAACACCTGGGTGGACGATATCA
CCGTGGTGACGCATGTCGCGCAAGACTGTAACCACGCGTCTGTTGACTGGCAGGTGGTGGCCAATGGTGA
TGTCAGCGTTGAACTGCGTGATGCGGATCAACAGGTGGTTGCAACTGGACAAGGCACTAGCGGGACTTTG
CAAGTGGTGAATCCGCACCTCTGGCAACCGGGTGAAGGTTATCTCTATGAACTCGAAGTCACAGCCAAAA
GCCAGACAGAGTCTGATATCTACCCGCTTCGCGTCGGCATCCGGTCAGTGGCAGTGAAGGGCCAACAGTT
CCTGATTAACCACAAACCGTTCTACTTTACTGGCTTTGGTCGTCATGAAGATGCGGACTTACGTGGCAAA
GGATTCGATAACGTGCTGATGGTGCACGACCACGCATTAATGGACTGGATTGGGGCCAACTCCTACCGTA
CCTCGCATTACCCTTACGCTGAAGAGATGCTCGACTGGGCAGATGAACATGGCATCGTGGTGATTGATGA
AACTGCTGCTGTCGGCTTTCAGCTGTCTTTAGGCATTGGTTTCGAAGCGGGCAACAAGCCGAAAGAACTG
TACAGCGAAGAGGCAGTCAACGGGGAAACTCAGCAAGCGCACTTACAGGCGATTAAAGAGCTGATAGCGC
GTGACAAAAACCACCCAAGCGTGGTGATGTGGAGTATTGCCAACGAACCGGATACCCGTCCGCAAGGTGC
ACGGGAATATTTCGCGCCACTGGCGGAAGCAACGCGTAAACTCGACCCGACGCGTCCGATCACCTGCGTC
AATGTAATGTTCTGCGACGCTCACACCGATACCATCAGCGATCTCTTTGATGTGCTGTGCCTGAACCGTT
ATTACGGATGGTATGTCCAAAGCGGCGATTTGGAAACGGCAGAGAAGGTACTGGAAAAAGAACTTCTGGC
CTGGCAGGAGAAACTGCATCAGCCGATTATCATCACCGAATACGGCGTGGATACGTTAGCCGGGCTGCAC
TCAATGTACACCGACATGTGGAGTGAAGAGTATCAGTGTGCATGGCTGGATATGTATCACCGCGTCTTTG
ATCGCGTCAGCGCCGTCGTCGGTGAACAGGTATGGAATTTCGCCGATTTTGCGACCTCGCAAGGCATATT
GCGCGTTGGCGGTAACAAGAAAGGGATCTTCACTCGCGACCGCAAACCGAAGTCGGCGGCTTTTCTGCTG
CAAAAACGCTGGACTGGCATGAACTTCGGTGAAAAACCGCAGCAGGGAGGCAAACAAGCTAGCCACCACC
ACCACCACCACGTGTGAATTACAGGTGACCAGCTCGAATTTCCCCGATCGTTCAAACATTTGGCAATAAA
GTTTCTTAAGATTGAATCCTGTTGCCGGTCTTGCGATGATTATCATATAATTTCTGTTGAATTACGTTAA
GCATGTAATAATTAACATGTAATGCATGACGTTATTTATGAGATGGGTTTTTATGATTAGAGTCCCGCAA
TTATACATTTAATACGCGATAGAAAACAAAATATAGCGCGCAAACTAGGATAAATTATCGCGCGCGGTGT
CATCTATGTTACTAGATCGGGAATTAAACTATCAGTGTTTGACAGGATATATTGGCGGGTAAACCTAAGA
GAAAAGAGCGTTTATTAGAATAACGGATATTTAAAAGGGCGTGAAAAGGTTTATCCGTTCGTCCATTTGT
ATGTGCATGCCAACCACAGGGTTCCCCTCGGGATCAAAGTACTTTGATCCAACCCCTCCGCTGCTATAGT
GCAGTCGGCTTCTGACGTTCAGTGCAGCCGTCTTCTGAAAACGACATGTCGCACAAGTCCTAAGTTACGC
GACAGGCTGCCGCCCTGCCCTTTTCCTGGCGTTTTCTTGTCGCGTGTTTTAGTCGCATAAAGTAGAATAC
TTGCGACTAGAACCGGAGACATTACGCCATGAACAAGAGCGCCGCCGCTGGCCTGCTGGGCTATGCCCGC
GTCAGCACCGACGACCAGGACTTGACCAACCAACGGGCCGAACTGCACGCGGCCGGCTGCACCAAGCTGT
TTTCCGAGAAGATCACCGGCACCAGGCGCGACCGCCCGGAGCTGGCCAGGATGCTTGACCACCTACGCCC
TGGCGACGTTGTGACAGTGACCAGGCTAGACCGCCTGGCCCGCAGCACCCGCGACCTACTGGACATTGCC
GAGCGCATCCAGGAGGCCGGCGCGGGCCTGCGTAGCCTGGCAGAGCCGTGGGCCGACACCACCACGCCGG
CCGGCCGCATGGTGTTGACCGTGTTCGCCGGCATTGCCGAGTTCGAGCGTTCCCTAATCATCGACCGCAC
CCGGAGCGGGCGCGAGGCCGCCAAGGCCCGAGGCGTGAAGTTTGGCCCCCGCCCTACCCTCACCCCGGCA
CAGATCGCGCACGCCCGCGAGCTGATCGACCAGGAAGGCCGCACCGTGAAAGAGGCGGCTGCACTGCTTG
GCGTGCATCGCTCGACCCTGTACCGCGCACTTGAGCGCAGCGAGGAAGTGACGCCCACCGAGGCCAGGCG
GCGCGGTGCCTTCCGTGAGGACGCATTGACCGAGGCCGACGCCCTGGCGGCCGCCGAGAATGAACGCCAA
GAGGAACAAGCATGAAACCGCACCAGGACGGCCAGGACGAACCGTTTTTCATTACCGAAGAGATCGAGGC
GGAGATGATCGCGGCCGGGTACGTGTTCGAGCCGCCCGCGCACGTCTCAACCGTGCGGCTGCATGAAATC
CTGGCCGGTTTGTCTGATGCCAAGCTGGCGGCCTGGCCGGCCAGCTTGGCCGCTGAAGAAACCGAGCGCC
GCCGTCTAAAAAGGTGATGTGTATTTGAGTAAAACAGCTTGCGTCATGCGGTCGCTGCGTATATGATGCG
ATGAGTAAATAAACAAATACGCAAGGGGAACGCATGAAGGTTATCGCTGTACTTAACCAGAAAGGCGGGT
CAGGCAAGACGACCATCGCAACCCATCTAGCCCGCGCCCTGCAACTCGCCGGGGCCGATGTTCTGTTAGT
CGATTCCGATCCCCAGGGCAGTGCCCGCGATTGGGCGGCCGTGCGGGAAGATCAACCGCTAACCGTTGTC
GGCATCGACCGCCCGACGATTGACCGCGACGTGAAGGCCATCGGCCGGCGCGACTTCGTAGTGATCGACG
GAGCGCCCCAGGCGGCGGACTTGGCTGTGTCCGCGATCAAGGCAGCCGACTTCGTGCTGATTCCGGTGCA
GCCAAGCCCTTACGACATATGGGCCACCGCCGACCTGGTGGAGCTGGTTAAGCAGCGCATTGAGGTCACG
GATGGAAGGCTACAAGCGGCCTTTGTCGTGTCGCGGGCGATCAAAGGCACGCGCATCGGCGGTGAGGTTG
CCGAGGCGCTGGCCGGGTACGAGCTGCCCATTCTTGAGTCCCGTATCACGCAGCGCGTGAGCTACCCAGG
CACTGCCGCCGCCGGCACAACCGTTCTTGAATCAGAACCCGAGGGCGACGCTGCCCGCGAGGTCCAGGCG
CTGGCCGCTGAAATTAAATCAAAACTCATTTGAGTTAATGAGGTAAAGAGAAAATGAGCAAAAGCACAAA
CACGCTAAGTGCCGGCCGTCCGAGCGCACGCAGCAGCAAGGCTGCAACGTTGGCCAGCCTGGCAGACACG
CCAGCCATGAAGCGGGTCAACTTTCAGTTGCCGGCGGAGGATCACACCAAGCTGAAGATGTACGCGGTAC
GCCAAGGCAAGACCATTACCGAGCTGCTATCTGAATACATCGCGCAGCTACCAGAGTAAATGAGCAAATG
AATAAATGAGTAGATGAATTTTAGCGGCTAAAGGAGGCGGCATGGAAAATCAAGAACAACCAGGCACCGA
CGCCGTGGAATGCCCCATGTGTGGAGGAACGGGCGGTTGGCCAGGCGTAAGCGGCTGGGTTGTCTGCCGG
CCCTGCAATGGCACTGGAACCCCCAAGCCCGAGGAATCGGCGTGAGCGGTCGCAAACCATCCGGCCCGGT
ACAAATCGGCGCGGCGCTGGGTGATGACCTGGTGGAGAAGTTGAAGGCCGCGCAGGCCGCCCAGCGGCAA
CGCATCGAGGCAGAAGCACGCCCCGGTGAATCGTGGCAAGCGGCCGCTGATCGAATCCGCAAAGAATCCC
GGCAACCGCCGGCAGCCGGTGCGCCGTCGATTAGGAAGCCGCCCAAGGGCGACGAGCAACCAGATTTTTT
CGTTCCGATGCTCTATGACGTGGGCACCCGCGATAGTCGCAGCATCATGGACGTGGCCGTTTTCCGTCTG
TCGAAGCGTGACCGACGAGCTGGCGAGGTGATCCGCTACGAGCTTCCAGACGGGCACGTAGAGGTTTCCG
CAGGGCCGGCCGGCATGGCCAGTGTGTGGGATTACGACCTGGTACTGATGGCGGTTTCCCATCTAACCGA
ATCCATGAACCGATACCGGGAAGGGAAGGGAGACAAGCCCGGCCGCGTGTTCCGTCCACACGTTGCGGAC
GTACTCAAGTTCTGCCGGCGAGCCGATGGCGGAAAGCAGAAAGACGACCTGGTAGAAACCTGCATTCGGT
TAAACACCACGCACGTTGCCATGCAGCGTACGAAGAAGGCCAAGAACGGCCGCCTGGTGACGGTATCCGA
GGGTGAAGCCTTGATTAGCCGCTACAAGATCGTAAAGAGCGAAACCGGGCGGCCGGAGTACATCGAGATC
GAGCTAGCTGATTGGATGTACCGCGAGATCACAGAAGGCAAGAACCCGGACGTGCTGACGGTTCACCCCG
ATTACTTTTTGATCGATCCCGGCATCGGCCGTTTTCTCTACCGCCTGGCACGCCGCGCCGCAGGCAAGGC
AGAAGCCAGATGGTTGTTCAAGACGATCTACGAACGCAGTGGCAGCGCCGGAGAGTTCAAGAAGTTCTGT
TTCACCGTGCGCAAGCTGATCGGGTCAAATGACCTGCCGGAGTACGATTTGAAGGAGGAGGCGGGGCAGG
CTGGCCCGATCCTAGTCATGCGCTACCGCAACCTGATCGAGGGCGAAGCATCCGCCGGTTCCTAATGTAC
GGAGCAGATGCTAGGGCAAATTGCCCTAGCAGGGGAAAAAGGTCGAAAAGGTCTCTTTCCTGTGGATAGC
ACGTACATTGGGAACCCAAAGCCGTACATTGGGAACCGGAACCCGTACATTGGGAACCCAAAGCCGTACA
TTGGGAACCGGTCACACATGTAAGTGACTGATATAAAAGAGAAAAAAGGCGATTTTTCCGCCTAAAACTC
TTTAAAACTTATTAAAACTCTTAAAACCCGCCTGGCCTGTGCATAACTGTCTGGCCAGCGCACAGCCGAA
GAGCTGCAAAAAGCGCCTACCCTTCGGTCGCTGCGCTCCCTACGCCCCGCCGCTTCGCGTCGGCCTATCG
CGGCCGCTGGCCGCTCAAAAATGGCTGGCCTACGGCCAGGCAATCTACCAGGGCGCGGACAAGCCGCGCC
GTCGCCACTCGACCGCCGGCGCCCACATCAAGGCACCCTGCCTCGCGCGTTTCGGTGATGACGGTGAAAA
CCTCTGACACATGCAGCTCCCGGAGACGGTCACAGCTTGTCTGTAAGCGGATGCCGGGAGCAGACAAGCC
CGTCAGGGCGCGTCAGCGGGTGTTGGCGGGTGTCGGGGCGCAGCCATGACCCAGTCACGTAGCGATAGCG
GAGTGTATACTGGCTTAACTATGCGGCATCAGAGCAGATTGTACTGAGAGTGCACCATATGCGGTGTGAA
ATACCGCACAGATGCGTAAGGAGAAAATACCGCATCAGGCGCTCTTCCGCTTCCTCGCTCACTGACTCGC
TGCGCTCGGTCGTTCGGCTGCGGCGAGCGGTATCAGCTCACTCAAAGGCGGTAATACGGTTATCCACAGA
ATCAGGGGATAACGCAGGAAAGAACATGTGAGCAAAAGGCCAGCAAAAGGCCAGGAACCGTAAAAAGGCC
GCGTTGCTGGCGTTTTTCCATAGGCTCCGCCCCCCTGACGAGCATCACAAAAATCGACGCTCAAGTCAGA
GGTGGCGAAACCCGACAGGACTATAAAGATACCAGGCGTTTCCCCCTGGAAGCTCCCTCGTGCGCTCTCC
TGTTCCGACCCTGCCGCTTACCGGATACCTGTCCGCCTTTCTCCCTTCGGGAAGCGTGGCGCTTTCTCAT
AGCTCACGCTGTAGGTATCTCAGTTCGGTGTAGGTCGTTCGCTCCAAGCTGGGCTGTGTGCACGAACCCC
CCGTTCAGCCCGACCGCTGCGCCTTATCCGGTAACTATCGTCTTGAGTCCAACCCGGTAAGACACGACTT
ATCGCCACTGGCAGCAGCCACTGGTAACAGGATTAGCAGAGCGAGGTATGTAGGCGGTGCTACAGAGTTC
TTGAAGTGGTGGCCTAACTACGGCTACACTAGAAGGACAGTATTTGGTATCTGCGCTCTGCTGAAGCCAG
TTACCTTCGGAAAAAGAGTTGGTAGCTCTTGATCCGGCAAACAAACCACCGCTGGTAGCGGTGGTTTTTT
TGTTTGCAAGCAGCAGATTACGCGCAGAAAAAAAGGATCTCAAGAAGATCCTTTGATCTTTTCTACGGGG
TCTGACGCTCAGTGGAACGAAAACTCACGTTAAGGGATTTTGGTCATGCATTCTAGGTACTAAAACAATT
CATCCAGTAAAATATAATATTTTATTTTCTCCCAATCAGGCTTGATCCCCAGTAAGTCAAAAAATAGCTC
GACATACTGTTCTTCCCCGATATCCTCCCTGATCGACCGGACGCAGAAGGCAATGTCATACCACTTGTCC
GCCCTGCCGCTTCTCCCAAGATCAATAAAGCCACTTACTTTGCCATCTTTCACAAAGATGTTGCTGTCTC
CCAGGTCGCCGTGGGAAAAGACAAGTTCCTCTTCGGGCTTTTCCGTCTTTAAAAAATCATACAGCTCGCG
CGGATCTTTAAATGGAGTGTCTTCTTCCCAGTTTTCGCAATCCACATCGGCCAGATCGTTATTCAGTAAG
TAATCCAATTCGGCTAAGCGGCTGTCTAAGCTATTCGTATAGGGACAATCCGATATGTCGATGGAGTGAA
AGAGCCTGATGCACTCCGCATACAGCTCGATAATCTTTTCAGGGCTTTGTTCATCTTCATACTCTTCCGA
GCAAAGGACGCCATCGGCCTCACTCATGAGCAGATTGCTCCAGCCATCATGCCGTTCAAAGTGCAGGACC
TTTGGAACAGGCAGCTTTCCTTCCAGCCATAGCATCATGTCCTTTTCCCGTTCCACATCATAGGTGGTCC
CTTTATACCGGCTGTCCGTCATTTTTAAATATAGGTTTTCATTTTCTCCCACCAGCTTATATACCTTAGC
AGGAGACATTCCTTCCGTATCTTTTACGCAGCGGTATTTTTCGATCAGTTTTTTCAATTCCGGTGATATT
CTCATTTTAGCCATTTATTATTTCCTTCCTCTTTTCTACAGTATTTAAAGATACCCCAAGAAGCTAATTA
TAACAAGACGAACTCCAATTCACTGTTCCTTGCATTCTAAAACCTTAAATACCAGAAAACAGCTTTTTCA
AAGTTGTTTTCAAAGTTGGCGTATAACATAGTATCGACGGAGCCGATTTTGAAACCGCGGTGATCACAGG
CAGCAACGCTCTGTCATCGTTACAATCAACATGCTACCCTCCGCGAGATCATCCGTGTTTCAAACCCGGC
AGCTTAGTTGCCGTTCTTCCGAATAGCATCGGTAACATGAGCAAAGTCTGCCGCCTTACAACGGCTCTCC
CGCTGACGCCGTCCCGGACTGATGGGCTGCCTGTATCGAGTGGTGATTTTGTGCCGAGCTGCCGGTCGGG
GAGCTGTTGGCTGGCTGGTGGCAGGATATATTGTGGTGTAAACAAATTGACGCTTAGACAACTTAATAAC
ACATTGCGGACGTTTTTAATGTACTGAATTAACGCCGAATTAATTCGGGGGATCTGGATTTTAGTACTGG
ATTTTGGTTTTAGGAATTAGAAATTTTATTGATAGAAGTATTTTACAAATACAAATACATACTAAGGGTT
TCTTATATGCTCAACACATGAGCGAAACCCTATAGGAACCCTAATTCCCTTATCTGGGAACTACTCACAC
ATTATTATGGAGAAACTCGAGCTTGTCGATCGACAGATCCGGTCGGCATCTACTCTATTTCTTTGCCCTC
GGACGAGTGCTGGGGCGTCGGTTTCCACTATCGGCGAGTACTTCTACACAGCCATCGGTCCAGACGGCCG
CGCTTCTGCGGGCGATTTGTGTACGCCCGACAGTCCCGGCTCCGGATCGGACGATTGCGTCGCATCGACC
CTGCGCCCAAGCTGCATCATCGAAATTGCCGTCAACCAAGCTCTGATAGAGTTGGTCAAGACCAATGCGG
AGCATATACGCCCGGAGTCGTGGCGATCCTGCAAGCTCCGGATGCCTCCGCTCGAAGTAGCGCGTCTGCT
GCTCCATACAAGCCAACCACGGCCTCCAGAAGAAGATGTTGGCGACCTCGTATTGGGAATCCCCGAACAT
CGCCTCGCTCCAGTCAATGACCGCTGTTATGCGGCCATTGTCCGTCAGGACATTGTTGGAGCCGAAATCC
GCGTGCACGAGGTGCCGGACTTCGGGGCAGTCCTCGGCCCAAAGCATCAGCTCATCGAGAGCCTGCGCGA
CGGACGCACTGACGGTGTCGTCCATCACAGTTTGCCAGTGATACACATGGGGATCAGCAATCGCGCATAT
GAAATCACGCCATGTAGTGTATTGACCGATTCCTTGCGGTCCGAATGGGCCGAACCCGCTCGTCTGGCTA
AGATCGGCCGCAGCGATCGCATCCATAGCCTCCGCGACCGGTTGTAGAACAGCGGGCAGTTCGGTTTCAG
GCAGGTCTTGCAACGTGACACCCTGTGCACGGCGGGAGATGCAATAGGTCAGGCTCTCGCTAAACTCCCC
AATGTCAAGCACTTCCGGAATCGGGAGCGCGGCCGATGCAAAGTGCCGATAAACATAACGATCTTTGTAG
AAACCATCGGCGCAGCTATTTACCCGCAGGACATATCCACGCCCTCCTACATCGAAGCTGAAAGCACGAG
ATTCTTCGCCCTCCGAGAGCTGCATCAGGTCGGAGACGCTGTCGAACTTTTCGATCAGAAACTTCTCGAC
AGACGTCGCGGTGAGTTCAGGCTTTTTCATATCTCATTGCCCCCCGGGATCTGCGAAAGCTCGAGAGAGA
TAGATTTGTAGAGAGAGACTGGTGATTTCAGCGTGTCCTCTCCAAATGAAATGAACTTCCTTATATAGAG
GAAGGTCTTGCGAAGGATAGTGGGATTGTGCGTCATCCCTTACGTCAGTGGAGATATCACATCAATCCAC
TTGCTTTGAAGACGTGGTTGGAACGTCTTCTTTTTCCACGATGCTCCTCGTGGGTGGGGGTCCATCTTTG
GGACCACTGTCGGCAGAGGCATCTTGAACGATAGCCTTTCCTTTATCGCAATGATGGCATTTGTAGGTGC
CACCTTCCTTTTCTACTGTCCTTTTGATGAAGTGACAGATAGCTGGGCAATGGAATCCGAGGAGGTTTCC
CGATATTACCCTTTGTTGAAAAGTCTCAATAGCCCTTTGGTCTTCTGAGACTGTATCTTTGATATTCTTG
GAGTAGACGAGAGTGTCGTGCTCCACCATGTTATCACATCAATCCACTTGCTTTGAAGACGTGGTTGGAA
CGTCTTCTTTTTCCACGATGCTCCTCGTGGGTGGGGGTCCATCTTTGGGACCACTGTCGGCAGAGGCATC
TTGAACGATAGCCTTTCCTTTATCGCAATGATGGCATTTGTAGGTGCCACCTTCCTTTTCTACTGTCCTT
TTGATGAAGTGACAGATAGCTGGGCAATGGAATCCGAGGAGGTTTCCCGATATTACCCTTTGTTGAAAAG
TCTCAATAGCCCTTTGGTCTTCTGAGACTGTATCTTTGATATTCTTGGAGTAGACGAGAGTGTCGTGCTC
CACCATGTTGGCAAGCTGCTCTAGCCAATACGCAAACCGCCTCTCCCCGCGCGTTGGCCGATTCATTAAT
GCAGCTGGCACGACAGGTTTCCCGACTGGAAAGCGGGCAGTGAGCGCAACGCAATTAATGTGAGTTAGCT
CACTCATTAGGCACCCCAGGCTTTACACTTTATGCTTCCGGCTCGTATGTTGTGTGGAATTGTGAGCGGA
TAACAATTTCACACAGGAAACAGCTATGACCATGATTACGAATTCGAGCTCGGTACCCGGGGATCCTCTA
GAGTCGACCTGCAGGCATGCAAGCTTGGCACTGGCCGTCGTTTTACAACGTCGTGACTGGGAAAACCCTG
GCGTTACCCAACTTAATCGCCTTGCAGCACATCCCCCTTTCGCCAGCTGGCGTAATAGCGAAGAGGCCCG
CACCGATCGCCCTTCCCAACAGTTGCGCAGCCTGAATGGCGAATGCTAGAGCAGCTTGAGCTTGGATCAG
ATTGTCGTTTCCCGCCTTCAGTTTAGCTTCATGGAGTCAAAGATTCAAATAGAGGACCTAACAGAACTCG
CCGTAAAGACTGGCGAACAGTTCATACAGAGTCTCTTACGACTCAATGACAAGAAGAAAATCTTCGTCAA
CATGGTGGAGCACGACACACTTGTCTACTCCAAAAATATCAAAGATACAGTCTCAGAAGACCAAAGGGCA
ATTGAGACTTTTCAACAAAGGGTAATATCCGGAAACCTCCTCGGATTCCATTGCCCAGCTATCTGTCACT
TTATTGTGAAGATAGTGGAAAAGGAAGGTGGCTCCTACAAATGCCATCATTGCGATAAAGGAAAGGCCAT
CGTTGAAGATGCCTCTGCCGACAGTGGTCCCAAAGATGGACCCCCACCCACGAGGAGCATCGTGGAAAAA
GAAGACGTTCCAACCACGTCTTCAAAGCAAGTGGATTGATGTGATATCTCCACTGACGTAAGGGATGACG
CACAATCCCACTATCCTTCGCAAGACCCTTCCTCTATATAAGGAAGTTCATTTCATTTGGAGAGAACACG
GGGGACTCTTGACCATGGTA
