>Addgene plasmid #84230 | Osa-pCAMBIA-1301-STTM1425 | depositor partial sequence | sequence record 174512 | STTM1425
CATTTGGAGAGGACAGCCCAAGCTTAGCAGCAAGGACTATTGAATCCTAGTTGTTGTTGTTATGGTCTAA
TTTAAATATGGTCTAAAGAAGAAGAATAGCAGCAAGGACTATTGAATCCTAGAATTCGGTACGCTGAAAT
CACCAG
